Addgene plasmid #178266: pLKO_HA.Ollas.S_mCherry-NLS
Purpose: Nuclear Protein Barcode (nPC) for vector/cell tracking. Contains U6 trRNA cassette for sgRNA cloning. Enables spatial detection of CRISPR screens.
Depositing lab: Brian Brown. Depositing organization: Icahn School of Medicine at Mount Sinai. Publication: Spatial CRISPR genomics identifies regulators of the tumor microenvironment. Dhainaut M, Rose SA, Akturk G, Wroblewska A, Nielsen SR, Park ES, Buckup M, Roudko V, Pia L, Sweeney R, Le Berichel J, Wilk CM, Bektesevic A, Lee BH, Bhardwaj N, Rahman AH, Baccarini A, Gnjatic S, Pe'er D, Merad M, Brown BD. Cell. 2022 Mar 10. pii: S0092-8674(22)00195-7. doi: 10.1016/j.cell.2022.02.015. PubMed 35290801.
Backbone
  Vector backbone: pLKO
  Backbone size w/o insert (bp): 9000
  Vector type: Lentiviral
Growth in bacteria
  Bacterial resistance: Ampicillin, 100 μg/mL
  Growth temperature: 37°C
  Growth strain: NEB Stable
  Copy number: High Copy
Gene/Insert
  Gene/Insert name: nPC Tagged mCherry-NLS
  Species: H. sapiens (human)
  Insert size (bp): 1000
  Promoter: eF1a
  Tag / fusion protein: HA.Ollas.S (N terminal on insert); Nuclear Localization Signal (C terminal on insert)
  Cloning method: Restriction Enzyme; 5′ cloning site unknown (unknown if destroyed)
  Sequencing primers: 5′ cctttttgagtttggatcttggttcat
Terms and licenses: Academic/Nonprofit Terms; Industry Terms: Not Available to Industry
Depositor comments: Please visit https://www.biorxiv.org/content/10.1101/2021.07.13.451021v1 for bioRxiv preprint.
How to cite: pLKO_HA.Ollas.S_mCherry-NLS was a gift from Brian Brown (Addgene plasmid # 178266 ; http://n2t.net/addgene:178266 ; RRID:Addgene_178266)
