[The description below was written by a language model from this plasmid's Addgene catalogue record and pLannotate feature annotations shown in this document.]
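Description:
pLKO_HA.Ollas.S_mCherry-NLS is a lentiviral transfer plasmid on a pLKO backbone that pairs a CRISPR guide RNA cassette with a nuclear "protein barcode" (nPC) reporter. In bacteria it is maintained as a high-copy plasmid through a ColE1/pUC-type origin and selected with ampicillin via the β-lactamase gene; an f1 origin and remnants of a lac/lacZα cloning region are also annotated. The viral portion has a third-generation layout. An RSV promoter drives a truncated HIV-1 5' LTR, followed by the Ψ packaging signal, a gag fragment, the Rev response element for Rev-dependent export of the genomic RNA, a cPPT/CTS, a WPRE to enhance transcript expression, and a truncated 3' LTR. An SV40 poly(A) signal and SV40 origin lie downstream.

Two expression units sit between the LTRs. A human U6 Pol III promoter lies immediately upstream of a Streptococcus pyogenes Cas9 gRNA scaffold, providing the site into which an sgRNA spacer is cloned. No Cas9 gene is annotated, so the nuclease would have to be supplied separately. Downstream, the EF-1α promoter drives mCherry carrying an N-terminal combination of the HA, Ollas and S epitope tags and a C-terminal nuclear localization signal. The feature table detects only the HA element and mCherry, so the other tags and the NLS rest on the catalogue entry. The particular epitope combination serves as an antibody-detectable code concentrated in the nucleus. This allows cells transduced with a given vector, and therefore a given guide, to be identified in situ. According to the record, the construct is intended for vector and cell tracking and for spatial readout of CRISPR screens.
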