Features (pLannotate 1.2.2; 30 found; start..end, strand, type, name):
     97..201     +  promoter       AmpR promoter: bla
    202..1062    +  CDS            AmpR: β-lactamase; bla; confers resistance to ampicillin, carbenicillin, and related antibiotics
   1233..1821    +  rep_origin     ori: high-copy-number ColE1/pMB1/pBR322/pUC origin of replication
   2004..2096    +  CDS            lacI (fragment): lac repressor; lacI; The lac repressor binds to the lac operator to inhibit transcription in E. coli. This inhibition can be relieved by adding lactose or isopropyl-β-D-thiogalactopyranoside (IPTG).
   2109..2130    +  protein_bind   CAP binding site: CAP binding activates transcription in the presence of cAMP. E. coli catabolite activator protein
   2145..2175    +  promoter       lac promoter: promoter for the E. coli lac operon
   2183..2199    +  protein_bind   lac operator: The lac repressor binds to the lac operator to inhibit transcription in E. coli. This inhibition can be relieved by adding lactose or isopropyl-β-D-thiogalactopyranoside (IPTG). lac repressor encoded by lacI
   2244..2262    +  promoter       T3 promoter: promoter for bacteriophage T3 RNA polymerase
   2290..2516    +  promoter       RSV promoter: Rous sarcoma virus enhancer/promoter
   2517..2697    +  LTR            5' LTR (truncated): truncated 5' long terminal repeat (LTR) from HIV-1
   2744..2869    +  misc_feature   HIV-1 Ψ: packaging signal of human immunodeficiency virus type 1
   2853..3216    +  CDS            HIV-1 gag (fragment): gag protein from human immunodeficiency virus 1; gag
   3362..3595    +  misc_feature   RRE: The Rev response element (RRE) of HIV-1 allows for Rev-dependent mRNA export from the nucleus to the cytoplasm.
   3972..4072    +  CDS            Rev (fragment): human immunodeficiency virus 1 (HIV-1) Rev protein; rev; enhances nuclear export of unspliced and incompletely spliced viral mRNAs
   4122..4362    +  promoter       U6 promoter: RNA polymerase III promoter for human U6 snRNA
   4389..4464    +  misc_RNA       gRNA scaffold: guide RNA scaffold for the Streptococcus pyogenes CRISPR/Cas9 system
   4512..4629    +  misc_feature   cPPT/CTS: central polypurine tract and central termination sequence of HIV-1
   4696..4762    +  CDS            small t antigen (fragment): SV40 (simian virus 40) small t antigen
   4769..5947    +  promoter       EF-1α promoter: strong constitutive promoter for human elongation factor EF-1α
   5964..5989    +  misc_feature   MCS (fragment): multiple cloning site
   6008..6034    +  CDS            3xHA (fragment): three tandem HA epitope tags
   6170..6877    +  CDS            mCherry: mCherry is a basic (constitutively fluorescent) red fluorescent protein published in 2004, derived from Discosoma sp.. It is reported to be a very rapidly-maturing monomer with low acid sensitivity.
   6947..7535    +  misc_feature   WPRE: woodchuck hepatitis virus posttranscriptional regulatory element
   7540..7677    +  CDS            nef (fragment): NEF_HV1LA - Experimental evidence at protein level: Swiss-Prot protein existence level 1. Extracellular Nef protein targets CD4(+) T-lymphocytes for apoptosis by interacting with CXCR4 surface receptors. From Human immunodeficiency virus type 1 group M subtype B (isolate Lai) (HIV-1).
   7663..7843    +  LTR            5' LTR (truncated): truncated 5' long terminal repeat (LTR) from HIV-1
   7915..8036    +  polyA_signal   SV40 poly(A) signal: SV40 polyadenylation signal
   8076..8211    +  rep_origin     SV40 ori: SV40 origin of replication
   8232..8250    -  promoter       T7 promoter: promoter for bacteriophage T7 RNA polymerase
   8258..8413    +  CDS            lacZα (fragment): LacZα fragment of β-galactosidase; lacZ fragment
   8418..44      +  rep_origin     f1 ori (across the origin) (sequence partly withheld): f1 bacteriophage origin of replication; arrow indicates direction of (+) strand synthesis
>Addgene plasmid #178266 | pLKO_HA.Ollas.S_mCherry-NLS | addgene full sequence | sequence record 353126 | Addgene NGS Result
TTGGTTAAAAAATGAGCTGATTTAACAAAAATTTAACGCGAATTTTAACAAAATATTAACGCTTACAATT
TAGGTGGCACTTTTCGGGGAAATGTGCGCGGAACCCCTATTTGTTTATTTTTCTAAATACATTCAAATAT
GTATCCGCTCATGAGACAATAACCCTGATAAATGCTTCAATAATATTGAAAAAGGAAGAGTATGAGTATT
CAACATTTCCGTGTCGCCCTTATTCCCTTTTTTGCGGCATTTTGCCTTCCTGTTTTTGCTCACCCAGAAA
CGCTGGTGAAAGTAAAAGATGCTGAAGATCAGTTGGGTGCACGAGTGGGTTACATCGAACTGGATCTCAA
CAGCGGTAAGATCCTTGAGAGTTTTCGCCCCGAAGAACGTTTTCCAATGATGAGCACTTTTAAAGTTCTG
CTATGTGGCGCGGTATTATCCCGTATTGACGCCGGGCAAGAGCAACTCGGTCGCCGCATACACTATTCTC
AGAATGACTTGGTTGAGTACTCACCAGTCACAGAAAAGCATCTTACGGATGGCATGACAGTAAGAGAATT
ATGCAGTGCTGCCATAACCATGAGTGATAACACTGCGGCCAACTTACTTCTGACAACGATCGGAGGACCG
AAGGAGCTAACCGCTTTTTTGCACAACATGGGGGATCATGTAACTCGCCTTGATCGTTGGGAACCGGAGC
TGAATGAAGCCATACCAAACGACGAGCGTGACACCACGATGCCTGTAGCAATGGCAACAACGTTGCGCAA
ACTATTAACTGGCGAACTACTTACTCTAGCTTCCCGGCAACAATTAATAGACTGGATGGAGGCGGATAAA
GTTGCAGGACCACTTCTGCGCTCGGCCCTTCCGGCTGGCTGGTTTATTGCTGATAAATCTGGAGCCGGTG
AGCGTGGGTCTCGCGGTATCATTGCAGCACTGGGGCCAGATGGTAAGCCCTCCCGTATCGTAGTTATCTA
CACGACGGGGAGTCAGGCAACTATGGATGAACGAAATAGACAGATCGCTGAGATAGGTGCCTCACTGATT
AAGCATTGGTAACTGTCAGACCAAGTTTACTCATATATACTTTAGATTGATTTAAAACTTCATTTTTAAT
TTAAAAGGATCTAGGTGAAGATCCTTTTTGATAATCTCATGACCAAAATCCCTTAACGTGAGTTTTCGTT
CCACTGAGCGTCAGACCCCGTAGAAAAGATCAAAGGATCTTCTTGAGATCCTTTTTTTCTGCGCGTAATC
TGCTGCTTGCAAACAAAAAAACCACCGCTACCAGCGGTGGTTTGTTTGCCGGATCAAGAGCTACCAACTC
TTTTTCCGAAGGTAACTGGCTTCAGCAGAGCGCAGATACCAAATACTGTTCTTCTAGTGTAGCCGTAGTT
AGGCCACCACTTCAAGAACTCTGTAGCACCGCCTACATACCTCGCTCTGCTAATCCTGTTACCAGTGGCT
GCTGCCAGTGGCGATAAGTCGTGTCTTACCGGGTTGGACTCAAGACGATAGTTACCGGATAAGGCGCAGC
GGTCGGGCTGAACGGGGGGTTCGTGCACACAGCCCAGCTTGGAGCGAACGACCTACACCGAACTGAGATA
CCTACAGCGTGAGCTATGAGAAAGCGCCACGCTTCCCGAAGGGAGAAAGGCGGACAGGTATCCGGTAAGC
GGCAGGGTCGGAACAGGAGAGCGCACGAGGGAGCTTCCAGGGGGAAACGCCTGGTATCTTTATAGTCCTG
TCGGGTTTCGCCACCTCTGACTTGAGCGTCGATTTTTGTGATGCTCGTCAGGGGGGCGGAGCCTATGGAA
AAACGCCAGCAACGCGGCCTTTTTACGGTTCCTGGCCTTTTGCTGGCCTTTTGCTCACATGTTCTTTCCT
GCGTTATCCCCTGATTCTGTGGATAACCGTATTACCGCCTTTGAGTGAGCTGATACCGCTCGCCGCAGCC
GAACGACCGAGCGCAGCGAGTCAGTGAGCGAGGAAGCGGAAGAGCGCCCAATACGCAAACCGCCTCTCCC
CGCGCGTTGGCCGATTCATTAATGCAGCTGGCACGACAGGTTTCCCGACTGGAAAGCGGGCAGTGAGCGC
AACGCAATTAATGTGAGTTAGCTCACTCATTAGGCACCCCAGGCTTTACACTTTATGCTTCCGGCTCGTA
TGTTGTGTGGAATTGTGAGCGGATAACAATTTCACACAGGAAACAGCTATGACCATGATTACGCCAAGCG
CGCAATTAACCCTCACTAAAGGGAACAAAAGCTGGAGCTGCAAGCTTAATGTAGTCTTATGCAATACTCT
TGTAGTCTTGCAACATGGTAACGATGAGTTAGCAACATGCCTTACAAGGAGAGAAAAAGCACCGTGCATG
GCGATTGGTGGAAGTAAGGTGGTACGATCGTGCCTTATTAGGAAGGCAACAGACGGGTCTGACATGGATT
GGACGAACCACTGAATTGCCGCATTGCAGAGATATTGTATTTAAGTGCCTAGCTCGATACATAAACGGGT
CTCTCTGGTTAGACCAGATCTGAGCCTGGGAGCTCTCTGGCTAACTAGGGAACCCACTGCTTAAGCCTCA
ATAAAGCTTGCCTTGAGTGCTTCAAGTAGTGTGTGCCCGTCTGTTGTGTGACTCTGGTAACTAGAGATCC
CTCAGACCCTTTTAGTCAGTGTGGAAAATCTCTAGCAGTGGCGCCCGAACAGGGACTTGAAAGCGAAAGG
GAAACCAGAGGAGCTCTCTCGACGCAGGACTCGGCTTGCTGAAGCGCGCACGGCAAGAGGCGAGGGGCGG
CGACTGGTGAGTACGCCAAAAATTTTGACTAGCGGAGGCTAGAAGGAGAGAGATGGGTGCGAGAGCGTCA
GTATTAAGCGGGGGAGAATTAGATCGCGATGGGAAAAAATTCGGTTAAGGCCAGGGGGAAAGAAAAAATA
TAAATTAAAACATATAGTATGGGCAAGCAGGGAGCTAGAACGATTCGCAGTTAATCCTGGCCTGTTAGAA
ACATCAGAAGGCTGTAGACAAATACTGGGACAGCTACAACCATCCCTTCAGACAGGATCAGAAGAACTTA
GATCATTATATAATACAGTAGCAACCCTCTATTGTGTGCATCAAAGGATAGAGATAAAAGACACCAAGGA
AGCTTTAGACAAGATAGAGGAAGAGCAAAACAAAAGTAAGACCACCGCACAGCAAGCGGCCGCTGATCTT
CAGACCTGGAGGAGGAGATATGAGGGACAATTGGAGAAGTGAATTATATAAATATAAAGTAGTAAAAATT
GAACCATTAGGAGTAGCACCCACCAAGGCAAAGAGAAGAGTGGTGCAGAGAGAAAAAAGAGCAGTGGGAA
TAGGAGCTTTGTTCCTTGGGTTCTTGGGAGCAGCAGGAAGCACTATGGGCGCAGCGTCAATGACGCTGAC
GGTACAGGCCAGACAATTATTGTCTGGTATAGTGCAGCAGCAGAACAATTTGCTGAGGGCTATTGAGGCG
CAACAGCATCTGTTGCAACTCACAGTCTGGGGCATCAAGCAGCTCCAGGCAAGAATCCTGGCTGTGGAAA
GATACCTAAAGGATCAACAGCTCCTGGGGATTTGGGGTTGCTCTGGAAAACTCATTTGCACCACTGCTGT
GCCTTGGAATGCTAGTTGGAGTAATAAATCTCTGGAACAGATTTGGAATCACACGACCTGGATGGAGTGG
GACAGAGAAATTAACAATTACACAAGCTTAATACACTCCTTAATTGAAGAATCGCAAAACCAGCAAGAAA
AGAATGAACAAGAATTATTGGAATTAGATAAATGGGCAAGTTTGTGGAATTGGTTTAACATAACAAATTG
GCTGTGGTATATAAAATTATTCATAATGATAGTAGGAGGCTTGGTAGGTTTAAGAATAGTTTTTGCTGTA
CTTTCTATAGTGAATAGAGTTAGGCAGGGATATTCACCATTATCGTTTCAGACCCACCTCCCAACCCCGA
GGGGACCCGACAGGCCCGAAGGAATAGAAGAAGAAGGTGGAGAGAGAGACAGAGACAGATCCATTCGATT
AGTGAACGGATCTCGACGGTATCGATCACGAGACTAGTATCGAGCGGCCGCCCCCTTCACCGAGGGCCTA
TTTCCCATGATTCCTTCATATTTGCATATACGATACAAGGCTGTTAGAGAGATAATTGGAATTAATTTGA
CTGTAAACACAAAGATATTAGTACAAAATACGTGACGTAGAAAGTAATAATTTCTTGGGTAGTTTGCAGT
TTTAAAATTATGTTTTAAAATGGACTATCATATGCTTACCGTAACTTGAAAGTATTTCGATTTCTTGGCT
TTATATATCTTGTGGAAAGGACGAAACACCGGGTCTTCGAGAAGACCTGTTTTAGAGCTAGAAATAGCAA
GTTAAAATAAGGCTAGTCCGTTATCAACTTGAAAAAGTGGCACCGAGTCGGTGCTTTTTTTAATTCTCGA
CCTCGAGACAAATGGCAGTATTCATCCACAATTTTAAAAGAAAAGGGGGGATTGGGGGGTACAGTGCAGG
GGAAAGAATAGTAGACATAATAGCAACAGACATACAAACTAAAGAATTACAAAAACAAATTACAAAAATT
CAAAATTTTCGGGTTTATTACAGGGACAGCAGAGATCCACTTTGGCCGCGGCTCGAGGCGATAAGCTTTG
CAAAGATGGATAAAGTTTTAAACAGAGAGGAATCTTTGCAGCTAATGGACCTTCTAGGTCTTGAAAGGAG
TGGGAATTGGCTCCGGTGCCCGTCAGTGGGCAGAGCGCACATCGCCCACAGTCCCCGAGAAGTTGGGGGG
AGGGGTCGGCAATTGAACCGGTGCCTAGAGAAGGTGGCGCGGGGTAAACTGGGAAAGTGATGTCGTGTAC
TGGCTCCGCCTTTTTCCCGAGGGTGGGGGAGAACCGTATATAAGTGCAGTAGTCGCCGTGAACGTTCTTT
TTCGCAACGGGTTTGCCGCCAGAACACAGGTAAGTGCCGTGTGTGGTTCCCGCGGGCCTGGCCTCTTTAC
GGGTTATGGCCCTTGCGTGCCTTGAATTACTTCCACCTGGCTGCAGTACGTGATTCTTGATCCCGAGCTT
CGGGTTGGAAGTGGGTGGGAGAGTTCGAGGCCTTGCGCTTAAGGAGCCCCTTCGCCTCGTGCTTGAGTTG
AGGCCTGGCCTGGGCGCTGGGGCCGCCGCGTGCGAATCTGGTGGCACCTTCGCGCCTGTCTCGCTGCTTT
CGATAAGTCTCTAGCCATTTAAAATTTTTGATGACCTGCTGCGACGCTTTTTTTCTGGCAAGATAGTCTT
GTAAATGCGGGCCAAGATCTGCACACTGGTATTTCGGTTTTTGGGGCCGCGGGCGGCGACGGGGCCCGTG
CGTCCCAGCGCACATGTTCGGCGAGGCGGGGCCTGCGAGCGCGGCCACCGAGAATCGGACGGGGGTAGTC
TCAAGCTGGCCGGCCTGCTCTGGTGCCTGGCCTCGCGCCGCCGTGTATCGCCCCGCCCTGGGCGGCAAGG
CTGGCCCGGTCGGCACCAGTTGCGTGAGCGGAAAGATGGCCGCTTCCCGGCCCTGCTGCAGGGAGCTCAA
AATGGAGGACGCGGCGCTCGGGAGAGCGGGCGGGTGAGTCACCCACACAAAGGAAAAGGGCCTTTCCGTC
CTCAGCCGTCGCTTCATGTGACTCCACGGAGTACCGGGCGCCGTCCAGGCACCTCGATTAGTTCTCGAGC
TTTTGGAGTACGTCGTCTTTAGGTTGGGGGGAGGGGTTTTATGCGATGGAGTTTCCCCACACTGAGTGGG
TGGAGACTGAAGTTAGGCCAGCTTGGCACTTGATGTAATTCTCCTTGGAATTTGCCCTTTTTGAGTTTGG
ATCTTGGTTCATTCTCAAGCCTCAGACAGTGGTTCAAAGTTTTTTTCTTCCATTTCAGGTGTCGTGAGGA
ATTCTGCAGTCGATCGACGGTACCGCGGGCCCGGGATCCACGGTCGCCACCATGGGCTACCCATACGATG
TGCCAGATTACGCTGGAGGAGGCGGGGGAGGGAGCGGCTTCGCCAACGAGCTGGGCCCCAGGCTGATGGG
CAAGTGCGGAGGAGGCGGGGGAGGGAAGGAGACCGCCGCCGCCAAGTTCGAGAGGCAGCACATGGACAGC
GGCATGCTGATGGTGAGCAAGGGCGAGGAGGATAACATGGCCATCATCAAGGAGTTCATGCGCTTCAAGG
TGCACATGGAGGGCTCCGTGAACGGCCACGAGTTCGAGATCGAGGGCGAGGGCGAGGGCCGCCCCTACGA
GGGCACCCAGACCGCCAAGCTGAAGGTGACCAAGGGTGGCCCCCTGCCCTTCGCCTGGGACATCCTGTCC
CCTCAGTTCATGTACGGCTCCAAGGCCTACGTGAAGCACCCCGCCGACATCCCCGACTACTTGAAGCTGT
CCTTCCCCGAGGGCTTCAAGTGGGAGCGCGTGATGAACTTCGAGGACGGCGGCGTGGTGACCGTGACCCA
GGACTCCTCCCTGCAGGACGGCGAGTTCATCTACAAGGTGAAGCTGCGCGGCACCAACTTCCCCTCCGAC
GGCCCCGTAATGCAGAAGAAGACCATGGGCTGGGAGGCCTCCTCCGAGCGGATGTACCCCGAGGACGGCG
CCCTGAAGGGCGAGATCAAGCAGAGGCTGAAGCTGAAGGACGGCGGCCACTACGACGCTGAGGTCAAGAC
CACCTACAAGGCCAAGAAGCCCGTGCAGCTGCCCGGCGCCTACAACGTCAACATCAAGTTGGACATCACC
TCCCACAACGAGGACTACACCATCGTGGAACAGTACGAACGCGCCGAGGGCCGCCACTCCACCGGCGGCA
TGGACGAGCTGTACAAGAAACGGCCAGCCGAGGATATGGAGGAAGAACAAGCCTTTAAACGATCTCGATA
AAGCGGCCGCGTCGACAATCAACCTCTGGATTACAAAATTTGTGAAAGATTGACTGGTATTCTTAACTAT
GTTGCTCCTTTTACGCTATGTGGATACGCTGCTTTAATGCCTTTGTATCATGCTATTGCTTCCCGTATGG
CTTTCATTTTCTCCTCCTTGTATAAATCCTGGTTGCTGTCTCTTTATGAGGAGTTGTGGCCCGTTGTCAG
GCAACGTGGCGTGGTGTGCACTGTGTTTGCTGACGCAACCCCCACTGGTTGGGGCATTGCCACCACCTGT
CAGCTCCTTTCCGGGACTTTCGCTTTCCCCCTCCCTATTGCCACGGCGGAACTCATCGCCGCCTGCCTTG
CCCGCTGCTGGACAGGGGCTCGGCTGTTGGGCACTGACAATTCCGTGGTGTTGTCGGGGAAGCTGACGTC
CTTTCCATGGCTGCTCGCCTGTGTTGCCACCTGGATTCTGCGCGGGACGTCCTTCTGCTACGTCCCTTCG
GCCCTCAATCCAGCGGACCTTCCTTCCCGCGGCCTGCTGCCGGCTCTGCGGCCTCTTCCGCATCTTCGCC
TTCGCCCTCAGACGAGTCGGATCTCCCTTTGGGCCGCCTCCCCGCCTGGGTACCTTTAAGACCAATGACT
TACAAGGCAGCTGTAGATCTTAGCCACTTTTTAAAAGAAAAGGGGGGACTGGAAGGGCTAATTCACTCCC
AACGAAGATAAGATCTGCTTTTTGCTTGTACTGGGTCTCTCTGGTTAGACCAGATCTGAGCCTGGGAGCT
CTCTGGCTAACTAGGGAACCCACTGCTTAAGCCTCAATAAAGCTTGCCTTGAGTGCTTCAAGTAGTGTGT
GCCCGTCTGTTGTGTGACTCTGGTAACTAGAGATCCCTCAGACCCTTTTAGTCAGTGTGGAAAATCTCTA
GCAGTAGTAGTTCATGTCATCTTATTATTCAGTATTTATAACTTGCAAAGAAATGAATATCAGAGAGTGA
GAGGAACTTGTTTATTGCAGCTTATAATGGTTACAAATAAAGCAATAGCATCACAAATTTCACAAATAAA
GCATTTTTTTCACTGCATTCTAGTTGTGGTTTGTCCAAACTCATCAATGTATCTTATCATGTCTGGCTCT
AGCTATCCCGCCCCTAACTCCGCCCATCCCGCCCCTAACTCCGCCCAGTTCCGCCCATTCTCCGCCCCAT
GGCTGACTAATTTTTTTTATTTATGCAGAGGCCGAGGCCGCCTCGGCCTCTGAGCTATTCCAGAAGTAGT
GAGGAGGCTTTTTTGGAGGCCTAGGGACGTACCCAATTCGCCCTATAGTGAGTCGTATTACGCGCGCTCA
CTGGCCGTCGTTTTACAACGTCGTGACTGGGAAAACCCTGGCGTTACCCAACTTAATCGCCTTGCAGCAC
ATCCCCCTTTCGCCAGCTGGCGTAATAGCGAAGAGGCCCGCACCGATCGCCCTTCCCAACAGTTGCGCAG
CCTGAATGGCGAATGGG
[124 nt withheld, positions 8418-8541]
C
[91 nt withheld, positions 8543-8633]
A
[49 nt withheld, positions 8635-8683]
CCTTTGACGTTGGAGTCCACGTTCTTT
[37 nt withheld, positions 8711-8747]
ACCCTATCTCGGTCTATTCTTTTGATTTATAAGGGATTTTGCCGATTTCGGCCTA
